Addgene plasmid #174036: pCS2-AcrIIC3
Purpose: In vitro transcription of anti-CRISPR AcrIIC3 mRNA
Depositing lab: James Gagnon. Depositing organization: University of Utah. Publication: Orthogonal CRISPR-Cas tools for genome editing, inhibition, and CRISPR recording in zebrafish embryos. Takasugi PR, Wang S, Truong KT, Drage EP, Kanishka SN, Higbee MA, Bamidele N, Ojelabi O, Sontheimer EJ, Gagnon JA. Genetics. 2021 Nov 4. pii: 6420709. doi: 10.1093/genetics/iyab196. PubMed 34735006.
Backbone
  Vector backbone: pCS2
  Backbone size w/o insert (bp): 4000
  Total vector size (bp): 4200
  Vector type: In vitro transcription
Growth in bacteria
  Bacterial resistance: Ampicillin, 100 μg/mL
  Growth temperature: 37°C
  Growth strain: DH5alpha
  Copy number: Unknown
Gene/Insert
  Gene/Insert name: AcrIIC3
  Species: Synthetic
  Insert size (bp): 200
  Cloning method: Gibson Cloning
  Sequencing primers: 5′ ATTTAGGTGACACTATAG
Terms and licenses: Academic/Nonprofit Terms; Industry Terms: Not Available to Industry
Depositor comments: Please visit https://www.biorxiv.org/content/10.1101/2020.11.07.372151v1 for bioRxiv preprint.
How to cite: pCS2-AcrIIC3 was a gift from James Gagnon (Addgene plasmid # 174036 ; http://n2t.net/addgene:174036 ; RRID:Addgene_174036)
