[The description below was written by a language model from this plasmid's Addgene catalogue record and pLannotate feature annotations shown in this document.]
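Description:
pCS2-AcrIIC3 is a pCS2-based plasmid made for in vitro transcription of mRNA encoding the anti-CRISPR protein AcrIIC3. It is propagated in E. coli through a high-copy ColE1/pUC-type origin and selected with ampicillin via the β-lactamase gene and its bla promoter. An f1 phage origin and remnants of the lac region (lacZα and lacI fragments, lac promoter, operator and CAP site) are carried over from the parental cloning vector and have no evident role in the payload. The catalogue lists the total size as about 4.2 kb with an insert of roughly 200 bp, whereas the sequenced record is 4,467 nt, so the catalogue figures appear to be approximate.

The synthetic AcrIIC3 insert, introduced by Gibson cloning, is not itself annotated in the feature table. It presumably lies in the unannotated stretch between the SP6 promoter and the SV40 polyadenylation signal, where an SV40 large T antigen nuclear localization signal is detected near the 5′ end, suggesting an NLS-tagged protein. Upstream sit the simian CMV IE94 enhancer/promoter and then the SP6 promoter, the standard pCS2 arrangement. SP6 RNA polymerase can produce sense mRNA from the template in vitro, while the CMV IE94 promoter and SV40 poly(A) signal could in principle support direct expression in vertebrate cells. A T7 promoter fragment and a T3 promoter sit downstream in the opposite orientation.

The stated purpose is synthesis of AcrIIC3 mRNA. The associated work concerns orthogonal CRISPR-Cas tools for genome editing, inhibition and CRISPR recording in zebrafish embryos, where such an mRNA would serve to inhibit a cognate type II-C Cas9 nuclease.
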