Features (pLannotate 1.2.2; 15 found; start..end, strand, type, name):
    197..785     -  rep_origin     ori: high-copy-number ColE1/pMB1/pBR322/pUC origin of replication
    956..1816    -  CDS            AmpR: β-lactamase; bla; confers resistance to ampicillin, carbenicillin, and related antibiotics
   1817..1921    -  promoter       AmpR promoter: bla
   1974..2402    -  rep_origin     f1 ori (sequence partly withheld): f1 bacteriophage origin of replication; arrow indicates direction of (+) strand synthesis
   2407..2473    -  CDS            lacZα (fragment): LacZα fragment of β-galactosidase; lacZ fragment
   2480..3457    +  promoter       CMV IE94 promoter: enhancer/promoter region of simian cytomegalovirus major immediate early transcription unit IE94
   3492..3510    +  promoter       SP6 promoter: promoter for bacteriophage SP6 RNA polymerase
   3566..3586    +  CDS            SV40 NLS: nuclear localization signal of SV40 (simian virus 40) large T antigen
   3954..3971    -  promoter       T7 promoter (fragment): promoter for bacteriophage T7 RNA polymerase
   3976..4110    -  polyA_signal   SV40 poly(A) signal: SV40 polyadenylation signal
   4223..4241    -  promoter       T3 promoter: promoter for bacteriophage T3 RNA polymerase
   4286..4302    -  protein_bind   lac operator: The lac repressor binds to the lac operator to inhibit transcription in E. coli. This inhibition can be relieved by adding lactose or isopropyl-β-D-thiogalactopyranoside (IPTG). lac repressor encoded by lacI
   4310..4340    -  promoter       lac promoter: promoter for the E. coli lac operon
   4355..4376    -  protein_bind   CAP binding site: CAP binding activates transcription in the presence of cAMP. E. coli catabolite activator protein
   4389..14      -  CDS            lacI (fragment) (across the origin): lac repressor; lacI; The lac repressor binds to the lac operator to inhibit transcription in E. coli. This inhibition can be relieved by adding lactose or isopropyl-β-D-thiogalactopyranoside (IPTG).
>Addgene plasmid #174036 | pCS2-AcrIIC3 | addgene full sequence | sequence record 346966 | Addgene NGS Result
TGCGTATTGGGCGCTCTTCCGCTTCCTCGCTCACTGACTCGCTGCGCTCGGTCGTTCGGCTGCGGCGAGC
GGTATCAGCTCACTCAAAGGCGGTAATACGGTTATCCACAGAATCAGGGGATAACGCAGGAAAGAACATG
TGAGCAAAAGGCCAGCAAAAGGCCAGGAACCGTAAAAAGGCCGCGTTGCTGGCGTTTTTCCATAGGCTCC
GCCCCCCTGACGAGCATCACAAAAATCGACGCTCAAGTCAGAGGTGGCGAAACCCGACAGGACTATAAAG
ATACCAGGCGTTTCCCCCTGGAAGCTCCCTCGTGCGCTCTCCTGTTCCGACCCTGCCGCTTACCGGATAC
CTGTCCGCCTTTCTCCCTTCGGGAAGCGTGGCGCTTTCTCATAGCTCACGCTGTAGGTATCTCAGTTCGG
TGTAGGTCGTTCGCTCCAAGCTGGGCTGTGTGCACGAACCCCCCGTTCAGCCCGACCGCTGCGCCTTATC
CGGTAACTATCGTCTTGAGTCCAACCCGGTAAGACACGACTTATCGCCACTGGCAGCAGCCACTGGTAAC
AGGATTAGCAGAGCGAGGTATGTAGGCGGTGCTACAGAGTTCTTGAAGTGGTGGCCTAACTACGGCTACA
CTAGAAGAACAGTATTTGGTATCTGCGCTCTGCTGAAGCCAGTTACCTTCGGAAAAAGAGTTGGTAGCTC
TTGATCCGGCAAACAAACCACCGCTGGTAGCGGTGGTTTTTTTGTTTGCAAGCAGCAGATTACGCGCAGA
AAAAAAGGATCTCAAGAAGATCCTTTGATCTTTTCTACGGGGTCTGACGCTCAGTGGAACGAAAACTCAC
GTTAAGGGATTTTGGTCATGAGATTATCAAAAAGGATCTTCACCTAGATCCTTTTAAATTAAAAATGAAG
TTTTAAATCAATCTAAAGTATATATGAGTAAACTTGGTCTGACAGTTACCAATGCTTAATCAGTGAGGCA
CCTATCTCAGCGATCTGTCTATTTCGTTCATCCATAGTTGCCTGACTCCCCGTCGTGTAGATAACTACGA
TACGGGAGGGCTTACCATCTGGCCCCAGTGCTGCAATGATACCGCGAGACCCACGCTCACCGGCTCCAGA
TTTATCAGCAATAAACCAGCCAGCCGGAAGGGCCGAGCGCAGAAGTGGTCCTGCAACTTTATCCGCCTCC
ATCCAGTCTATTAATTGTTGCCGGGAAGCTAGAGTAAGTAGTTCGCCAGTTAATAGTTTGCGCAACGTTG
TTGCCATTGCTACAGGCATCGTGGTGTCACGCTCGTCGTTTGGTATGGCTTCATTCAGCTCCGGTTCCCA
ACGATCAAGGCGAGTTACATGATCCCCCATGTTGTGCAAAAAAGCGGTTAGCTCCTTCGGTCCTCCGATC
GTTGTCAGAAGTAAGTTGGCCGCAGTGTTATCACTCATGGTTATGGCAGCACTGCATAATTCTCTTACTG
TCATGCCATCCGTAAGATGCTTTTCTGTGACTGGTGAGTACTCAACCAAGTCATTCTGAGAATAGTGTAT
GCGGCGACCGAGTTGCTCTTGCCCGGCGTCAATACGGGATAATACCGCGCCACATAGCAGAACTTTAAAA
GTGCTCATCATTGGAAAACGTTCTTCGGGGCGAAAACTCTCAAGGATCTTACCGCTGTTGAGATCCAGTT
CGATGTAACCCACTCGTGCACCCAACTGATCTTCAGCATCTTTTACTTTCACCAGCGTTTCTGGGTGAGC
AAAAACAGGAAGGCAAAATGCCGCAAAAAAGGGAATAAGGGCGACACGGAAATGTTGAATACTCATACTC
TTCCTTTTTCAATATTATTGAAGCATTTATCAGGGTTATTGTCTCATGAGCGGATACATATTTGAATGTA
TTTAGAAAAATAAACAAATAGGGGTTCCGCGCACATTTCCCCGAAAAGTGCCACCTAAATTGTAAGCGTT
AATATTTTGTTAAAATTCGCGTTAAATTTTTGTTAAATCAGCTCATTTTTTAACCAATAGGCCGAAATCG
GCAAAATCCCTTATAAATCAAAAGAATAGACCGAGATAGGGT
[37 nt withheld, positions 2073-2109]
AAAGAACGTGGACTCCAACGTCAAAGG
[49 nt withheld, positions 2137-2185]
T
[91 nt withheld, positions 2187-2277]
G
[124 nt withheld, positions 2279-2402]
CCCATTCGCCATTCAGGCTGCGCAACTGTTGGGAAGGGCGATCGGTGCGGGCCTCTTCGCTATTACGCCA
GTCGACCGCCAATTCAATATGGCGTATATGGACTCATGCCAATTCAATATGGTGGATCTGGACCTGTGCC
AATTCAATATGGCGTATATGGACTCGTGCCAATTCAATATGGTGGATCTGGACCCCAGCCAATTCAATAT
GGCGGACTTGGCACCATGCCAATTCAATATGGCGGACCTGGCACTGTGCCAACTGGGGAGGGGTCTACTT
GGCACGGTGCCAAGTTTGAGGAGGGGTCTTGGCCCTGTGCCAAGTCCGCCATATTGAATTGGCATGGTGC
CAATAATGGCGGCCATATTGGCTATATGCCAGGATCAATATATAGGCAATATCCAATATGGCCCTATGCC
AATATGGCTATTGGCCAGGTTCAATACTATGTATTGGCCCTATGCCATATAGTATTCCATATATGGGTTT
TCCTATTGACGTAGATAGCCCCTCCCAATGGGCGGTCCCATATACCATATATGGGGCTTCCTAATACCGC
CCATAGCCACTCCCCCATTGACGTCAATGGTCTCTATATATGGTCTTTCCTATTGACGTCATATGGGCGG
TCCTATTGACGTATATGGCGCCTCCCCCATTGACGTCAATTACGGTAAATGGCCCGCCTGGCTCAATGCC
CATTGACGTCAATAGGACCACCCACCATTGACGTCAATGGGATGGCTCATTGCCCATTCATATCCGTTCT
CACGCCCCCTATTGACGTCAATGACGGTAAATGGCCCACTTGGCAGTACATCAATATCTATTAATAGTAA
CTTGGCAAGTACATTACTATTGGAAGTACGCCAGGGTACATTGGCAGTACTCCCATTGACGTCAATGGCG
GTAAATGGCCCGCGATGGCTGCCAAGTACATCCCCATTGACGTCAATGGGGAGGGGCAATGACGCAAATG
GGCGTTCCATTGACGTAAATGGGCGGTAGGCGTGCCTAATGGGAGGTCTATATAAGCAATGCTCGTTTAG
GGAACCGCCATTCTGCCTGGGGACGTCGGAGCAAGCTTGATTTAGGTGACACTATAGAATACAAGCTACT
TGTTCTTTTTGCAGGATCCCATCGATTCGAATTCGCCACCATGCCAAAAAAGAAGAGAAAGGTAGAAGAC
CCCATGTTCAAACGCGCTATTATCTTCACTTCTTTCAACGGCTTTGAAAAAGTTTCTCGAACTGAAAAAC
GCCGCCTTGCCAAAATCATCAATGCTCGAGTTTCCATCATCGACGAATACTTGAGAGCCAAAGACACCAA
CGCATCGCTTGACGGTCAGTACCGCGCTTTCTTGTTCAACGACGAATCGCCCGCAATGACCGAATTTCTG
GCAAAACTTAAAGCCTTTGCCGAAAGTTGCACCGGAATCAGCATCGACGCATGGGAAATTGAAGAAAGCG
AATACGTCCGCCTGCCGGTGGAACGCAGGGATTTCTTAGCGGCAGCCAACGGCAAAGAGATTTTTAAAAT
TTAATCTAGAACTATAGTGAGTCGTATTACGTAGATCCAGACATGATAAGATACATTGATGAGTTTGGAC
AAACCACAACTAGAATGCAGTGAAAAAAATGCTTTATTTGTGAAATTTGTGATGCTATTGCTTTATTTGT
AACCATTATAAGCTGCAATAAACAAGTTAACAACAACAATTGCATTCATTTTATGTTTCAGGTTCAGGGG
GAGGTGTGGGAGGTTTTTTAATTCGCGGCCGCGGCGCCAATGCATTGGGCCCGGTACCCAGCTTTTGTTC
CCTTTAGTGAGGGTTAATTGCGCGCTTGGCGTAATCATGGTCATAGCTGTTTCCTGTGTGAAATTGTTAT
CCGCTCACAATTCCACACAACATACGAGCCGGGAGCATAAAGTGTAAAGCCTGGGGTGCCTAATGAGTGA
GCTAACTCACATTAATTGCGTTGCGCTCACTGCCCGCTTTCCAGTCGGGAAACCTGTCGTGCCAGCTGCA
TTAATGAATCGGCCAACGCGCGGGGAGAGGCGGTT
